Addgene plasmid #247382: cwby0032
Purpose: GGA cloning AGGA-promoter-ccdb-TTCC-GS-HALC2_065-SNAC-6xhis
Depositing lab: David Baker. Depositing organization: University of Washington. Publication: Accelerating protein design by scaling experimental characterization. Qian J, Milles LF, Wicky BIM, Ragotte RJ, Motmaen A, Borst AJ, Skotheim R, Ols S, Coventry B, Li X, Kibler RD, Goreshnik I, Exposit M, Lore K, Stewart L, Baker D. Nat Commun. 2026 Aug 20;17(1):9945. doi: 10.1038/s41467-026-76740-9. PubMed 42754580.
Backbone
  Vector backbone: pET29
  Vector type: Bacterial Expression
Growth in bacteria
  Bacterial resistance: Kanamycin, 50 μg/mL
  Growth temperature: 37°C
  Growth strain: NEB Stable
  Copy number: Unknown
Gene/Insert
  Gene/Insert name: ccdb
  Species: Synthetic
  Promoter: T7
  Cloning method: Golden Gate
Terms and licenses: Academic/Nonprofit Terms; Industry Terms: Not Available to Industry
Depositor comments: Please visit https://doi.org/10.1101/2025.08.05.668824 for bioRxiv preprint.
How to cite: cwby0032 was a gift from David Baker (Addgene plasmid # 247382 ; http://n2t.net/addgene:247382 ; RRID:Addgene_247382)
