[The description below was written by a language model from this plasmid's Addgene catalogue record and pLannotate feature annotations shown in this document.]
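Description:
cwby0032 is a pET29-based bacterial expression plasmid (about 5.9 kb) that serves as a Golden Gate entry vector for cloning synthetic protein-coding sequences, rather than as an expression construct for a finished gene. It carries a ColE1/pBR322-type origin with the bom region and the rop gene, an f1 phage origin, and a kanamycin resistance gene (aph(3')-Ia) for selection. Short tetracycline-resistance fragments and a predicted open reading frame in the annotation are backbone remnants of pBR322 ancestry and are not functional markers. A lacI gene with its own promoter supplies the lac repressor.

The expression cassette consists of a T7 promoter followed by a lac operator and the T7 gene 10 ribosome binding site, giving IPTG-inducible transcription in hosts that supply T7 RNA polymerase, and it ends at a T7 terminator. Between these elements sits a ccdB counter-selection cassette, preceded by a ccdA fragment. According to the purpose line, this cassette has its own promoter and is flanked by the Golden Gate overhangs AGGA and TTCC. CcdB is a gyrase-targeting toxin, so when an insert replaces it during assembly, only recombinant plasmids yield colonies in ccdB-sensitive strains.

Downstream of the dropout site, the purpose line describes a GS linker, an element named HALC2_065, a SNAC tag (a sequence that permits chemical cleavage) and a 6xHis tag, so inserted designs would be produced as C-terminal fusions. Of these, the feature table detects only the His tag, and the record does not explain what HALC2_065 is. The associated publication concerns scaling up the experimental characterization of designed proteins, which is consistent with use for high-throughput cloning and purification.
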