Features (pLannotate 1.2.2; 20 found; start..end, strand, type, name):
    286..304     +  promoter       T7 promoter: promoter for bacteriophage T7 RNA polymerase
    305..329     +  protein_bind   lac operator: The lac repressor binds to the lac operator to inhibit transcription in E. coli. This inhibition can be relieved by adding lactose or isopropyl-β-D-thiogalactopyranoside (IPTG). lac repressor encoded by lacI
    344..366     +  RBS            RBS: efficient ribosome binding site from bacteriophage T7 gene 10 (Olins and Rangwala, 1989)
    389..460     +  CDS            ccdA (fragment): CCDA_ECO57 - Also known as H, letA. Experimental evidence at protein level: Swiss-Prot protein existence level 1. Antitoxin component of a type II toxin-antitoxin (TA) system which inhibits the post-segregational killing (PSK) of plasmid-free cells, also referred to as a plasmid addiction system. Binds to and blocks the activity of CcdB; will also remove bound CcdB protein from the CcdB-GyrA complex by forming a CcdA-CcdB complex, a process termed rejuvenation. Functions as a transcriptional corepressor for the ccdAB operon, repression also requires CcdB (By similarity). From Escherichia coli
    494..796     +  CDS            ccdB: CCDB_ECOLI - Also known as G, letB, letD. Experimental evidence at protein level: Swiss-Prot protein existence level 1. Toxic component of a type II toxin-antitoxin (TA) system, functioning in plasmid maintainence. Responsible for the post- segregational killing (PSK) of plasmid-free cells, also referred to as a plasmid addiction system. Half-life of over 2 hours. Cell killing by CcdB is accompanied by filamentation, defects in chromosome and plasmid segregation, defects in cell division, formation of anucleate cells, decreased DNA synthesis and plasmid loss. Interferes with the activity of DN
   1034..1052    +  CDS            9xHis (fragment): 9xHis affinity tag
   1065..1114    +  CDS            SET1 (fragment): solubility-enhancement tag derived from T7 phage gene 10B
   1122..1169    +  terminator     T7 terminator: transcription terminator for bacteriophage T7 RNA polymerase
   1206..1634    +  rep_origin     f1 ori (sequence partly withheld): f1 bacteriophage origin of replication; arrow indicates direction of (+) strand synthesis
   1687..1744    +  promoter       AmpR promoter (fragment): bla
   1753..2568    -  CDS            KanR: aminoglycoside phosphotransferase; aph(3')-Ia; confers resistance to kanamycin in bacteria or G418 (Geneticin®) in eukaryotes
   2690..3278    +  rep_origin     ori: high-copy-number ColE1/pMB1/pBR322/pUC origin of replication
   3464..3603    -  misc_feature   bom: basis of mobility region from pBR322
   3705..3896    -  CDS            rop: Rop protein, which maintains plasmids at low copy number; rop
   3913..4293    +  CDS            YPB1_ECOLX: Protein predicted: Swiss-Prot protein existence level 4. From Escherichia coli.
   4365..4656    -  CDS            TcR (fragment): tetracycline efflux protein; tet; confers resistance to tetracycline
   4671..4692    -  protein_bind   CAP binding site: CAP binding activates transcription in the presence of cAMP. E. coli catabolite activator protein
   4705..5787    -  CDS            lacI: lac repressor; lacI; The lac repressor binds to the lac operator to inhibit transcription in E. coli. This inhibition can be relieved by adding lactose or isopropyl-β-D-thiogalactopyranoside (IPTG).
   5788..5865    -  promoter       lacI promoter: lacI
   5873..260     -  CDS            TcR (fragment) (across the origin): tetracycline efflux protein; tet; confers resistance to tetracycline
>Addgene plasmid #247382 | cwby0032 | addgene full sequence | sequence record 493120 | Addgene NGS Result
ACTCCTGCATTAGGAAGCAGCCCAGTAGTAGGTTGAGGCCGTTGAGCACCGCCGCCGCAAGGAATGGTGC
ATGCAAGGAGATGGCGCCCAACAGTCCCCCGGCCACGGGGCCTGCCACCATACCCACGCCGAAACAAGCG
CTCATGAGCCCGAAGTGGCGAGCCCGATCTTCCCCATCGGTGATGTCGGCGATATAGGCGCCAGCAACCG
CACCTGTGGCGCCGGTGATGCCGGCCACGATGCGTCCGGCGTAGAGGATCGAGATCGATCTCGATCCCGC
GAAATTAATACGACTCACTATAGGGGAATTGTGAGCGGATAACAATTCCCCTCTAGAAATAATTTTGTTT
AACTTTAAGAAGGAGATATACATATGTCAGGAGGAGACCGAAAGCGTATTACAGTGACAGTTGACAGCGA
CAGCTATCAGTTGCTCAAGGCATATATGATGTCAATATCTCCGGTCTGGTATGCACAACCAAGAATGAAG
CCCATGCAGTTTAAGGTTTACACCTATAAAAGAGAGAGCCGTTATCGTCTGTTTGTGGATGTACAGAGTG
ATATTATTGACACGCCCGGGCGACGGATGGTGATCCCCCTGGCCAGTGCACGTCTGCTGTCAGATAAAGT
CTCCCGTGAACTTTACCCGGTGGTGCATATCGGGGATGAAAGCTGGCGCATGATGACCACCGATATGGCC
AGTGTGCCGGTTTCCGTTATCGGGGAAGAAGTGGCTGATCTCAGCCACCGCGAAAATGACATCAAAAACG
CCATTAACCTGATGTTCTGGGGAATATGAACGGTCTCGTTCCGGTAGCGAAGAAGAAAAGCCGATCGTTA
TTGATCTGAACAAAACCATTGAACGCGATGGCCGCAAAGTGAAACTGGTGCGCGCGACCATTACCGTGGA
TCCGGAAACCAACACCATTACCATTGATATTGAATACGAGGGCGGCCCGATTACCAAAGAAGATTTGCTG
GAAGCGTTTAAACTGGCGGCGAGCAAACTGGGATCACATCATTGGGGCAGCACCCACCACCACCACCACC
ACTAATGAGATCCGGCTGCTAACAAAGCCCGAAAGGAAGCTGAGTTGGCTGCTGCCACCGCTGAGCAATA
ACTAGCATAACCCCTTGGGGCCTCTAAACGGGTCTTGAGGGGTTTTTTGCTGAAAGGAGGAACTATATCC
GGATTGGCGAATGGG
[124 nt withheld, positions 1206-1329]
C
[91 nt withheld, positions 1331-1421]
A
[49 nt withheld, positions 1423-1471]
CCTTTGACGTTGGAGTCCACGTTCTTT
[37 nt withheld, positions 1499-1535]
ACCCTATCTCGGTCTATTCTTTTGATTTATAAGGGATTTTGCCGATTTCGGCCTATTGGTTAAAAAATGA
GCTGATTTAACAAAAATTTAACGCGAATTTTAACAAAATATTAACGCTTACAATTTAGGTGGCACTTTTC
GGGGAAATGTGCGCGGAACCCCTATTTGTTTATTTTTCTAAATACATTCAAATATGTATCCGCTCATGAA
TTAATTCTTAGAAAAACTCATCGAGCATCAAATGAAACTGCAATTTATTCATATCAGGATTATCAATACC
ATATTTTTGAAAAAGCCGTTTCTGTAATGAAGGAGAAAACTCACCGAGGCAGTTCCATAGGATGGCAAGA
TCCTGGTATCGGTCTGCGATTCCGACTCGTCCAACATCAATACAACCTATTAATTTCCCCTCGTCAAAAA
TAAGGTTATCAAGTGAGAAATCACCATGAGTGACGACTGAATCCGGTGAGAATGGCAAAAGTTTATGCAT
TTCTTTCCAGACTTGTTCAACAGGCCAGCCATTACGCTCGTCATCAAAATCACTCGCATCAACCAAACCG
TTATTCATTCGTGATTGCGCCTGAGCGAGACGAAATACGCGATCGCTGTTAAAAGGACAATTACAAACAG
GAATCGAATGCAACCGGCGCAGGAACACTGCCAGCGCATCAACAATATTTTCACCTGAATCAGGATATTC
TTCTAATACCTGGAATGCTGTTTTCCCGGGGATCGCAGTGGTGAGTAACCATGCATCATCAGGAGTACGG
ATAAAATGCTTGATGGTCGGAAGAGGCATAAATTCCGTCAGCCAGTTTAGTCTGACCATCTCATCTGTAA
CATCATTGGCAACGCTACCTTTGCCATGTTTCAGAAACAACTCTGGCGCATCGGGCTTCCCATACAATCG
ATAGATTGTCGCACCTGATTGCCCGACATTATCGCGAGCCCATTTATACCCATATAAATCAGCATCCATG
TTGGAATTTAATCGCGGCCTAGAGCAAGACGTTTCCCGTTGAATATGGCTCATAACACCCCTTGTATTAC
TGTTTATGTAAGCAGACAGTTTTATTGTTCATGACCAAAATCCCTTAACGTGAGTTTTCGTTCCACTGAG
CGTCAGACCCCGTAGAAAAGATCAAAGGATCTTCTTGAGATCCTTTTTTTCTGCGCGTAATCTGCTGCTT
GCAAACAAAAAAACCACCGCTACCAGCGGTGGTTTGTTTGCCGGATCAAGAGCTACCAACTCTTTTTCCG
AAGGTAACTGGCTTCAGCAGAGCGCAGATACCAAATACTGTCCTTCTAGTGTAGCCGTAGTTAGGCCACC
ACTTCAAGAACTCTGTAGCACCGCCTACATACCTCGCTCTGCTAATCCTGTTACCAGTGGCTGCTGCCAG
TGGCGATAAGTCGTGTCTTACCGGGTTGGACTCAAGACGATAGTTACCGGATAAGGCGCAGCGGTCGGGC
TGAACGGGGGGTTCGTGCACACAGCCCAGCTTGGAGCGAACGACCTACACCGAACTGAGATACCTACAGC
GTGAGCTATGAGAAAGCGCCACGCTTCCCGAAGGGAGAAAGGCGGACAGGTATCCGGTAAGCGGCAGGGT
CGGAACAGGAGAGCGCACGAGGGAGCTTCCAGGGGGAAACGCCTGGTATCTTTATAGTCCTGTCGGGTTT
CGCCACCTCTGACTTGAGCGTCGATTTTTGTGATGCTCGTCAGGGGGGCGGAGCCTATGGAAAAACGCCA
GCAACGCGGCCTTTTTACGGTTCCTGGCCTTTTGCTGGCCTTTTGCTCACATGTTCTTTCCTGCGTTATC
CCCTGATTCTGTGGATAACCGTATTACCGCCTTTGAGTGAGCTGATACCGCTCGCCGCAGCCGAACGACC
GAGCGCAGCGAGTCAGTGAGCGAGGAAGCGGAAGAGCGCCTGATGCGGTATTTTCTCCTTACGCATCTGT
GCGGTATTTCACACCGCAATGGTGCACTCTCAGTACAATCTGCTCTGATGCCGCATAGTTAAGCCAGTAT
ACACTCCGCTATCGCTACGTGACTGGGTCATGGCTGCGCCCCGACACCCGCCAACACCCGCTGACGCGCC
CTGACGGGCTTGTCTGCTCCCGGCATCCGCTTACAGACAAGCTGTGACCGTCTCCGGGAGCTGCATGTGT
CAGAGGTTTTCACCGTCATCACCGAAACGCGCGAGGCAGCTGCGGTAAAGCTCATCAGCGTGGTCGTGAA
GCGATTCACAGATGTCTGCCTGTTCATCCGCGTCCAGCTCGTTGAGTTTCTCCAGAAGCGTTAATGTCTG
GCTTCTGATAAAGCGGGCCATGTTAAGGGCGGTTTTTTCCTGTTTGGTCACTGATGCCTCCGTGTAAGGG
GGATTTCTGTTCATGGGGGTAATGATACCGATGAAACGAGAGAGGATGCTCACGATACGGGTTACTGATG
ATGAACATGCCCGGTTACTGGAACGTTGTGAGGGTAAACAACTGGCGGTATGGATGCGGCGGGACCAGAG
AAAAATCACTCAGGGTCAATGCCAGCGCTTCGTTAATACAGATGTAGGTGTTCCACAGGGTAGCCAGCAG
CATCCTGCGATGCAGATCCGGAACATAATGGTGCAGGGCGCTGACTTCCGCGTTTCCAGACTTTACGAAA
CACGGAAACCGAAGACCATTCATGTTGTTGCTCAGGTCGCAGACGTTTTGCAGCAGCAGTCGCTTCACGT
TCGCTCGCGTATCGGTGATTCATTCTGCTAACCAGTAAGGCAACCCCGCCAGCCTAGCCGGGTCCTCAAC
GACAGGAGCACGATCATGCGCACCCGTGGGGCCGCCATGCCGGCGATAATGGCCTGCTTCTCGCCGAAAC
GTTTGGTGGCGGGACCAGTGACGAAGGCTTGAGCGAGGGCGTGCAAGATTCCGAATACCGCAAGCGACAG
GCCGATCATCGTCGCGCTCCAGCGAAAGCGGTCCTCGCCGAAAATGACCCAGAGCGCTGCCGGCACCTGT
CCTACGAGTTGCATGATAAAGAAGACAGTCATAAGTGCGGCGACGATAGTCATGCCCCGCGCCCACCGGA
AGGAGCTGACTGGGTTGAAGGCTCTCAAGGGCATCGGTCGAGATCCCGGTGCCTAATGAGTGAGCTAACT
TACATTAATTGCGTTGCGCTCACTGCCCGCTTTCCAGTCGGGAAACCTGTCGTGCCAGCTGCATTAATGA
ATCGGCCAACGCGCGGGGAGAGGCGGTTTGCGTATTGGGCGCCAGGGTGGTTTTTCTTTTCACCAGTGAG
ACGGGCAACAGCTGATTGCCCTTCACCGCCTGGCCCTGAGAGAGTTGCAGCAAGCGGTCCACGCTGGTTT
GCCCCAGCAGGCGAAAATCCTGTTTGATGGTGGTTAACGGCGGGATATAACATGAGCTGTCTTCGGTATC
GTCGTATCCCACTACCGAGATGTCCGCACCAACGCGCAGCCCGGACTCGGTAATGGCGCGCATTGCGCCC
AGCGCCATCTGATCGTTGGCAACCAGCATCGCAGTGGGAACGATGCCCTCATTCAGCATTTGCATGGTTT
GTTGAAAACCGGACATGGCACTCCAGTCGCCTTCCCGTTCCGCTATCGGCTGAATTTGATTGCGAGTGAG
ATATTTATGCCAGCCAGCCAGACGCAGACGCGCCGAGACAGAACTTAATGGGCCCGCTAACAGCGCGATT
TGCTGGTGACCCAATGCGACCAGATGCTCCACGCCCAGTCGCGTACCGTCTTCATGGGAGAAAATAATAC
TGTTGATGGGTGTCTGGTCAGAGACATCAAGAAATAACGCCGGAACATTAGTGCAGGCAGCTTCCACAGC
AATGGCATCCTGGTCATCCAGCGGATAGTTAATGATCAGCCCACTGACGCGTTGCGCGAGAAGATTGTGC
ACCGCCGCTTTACAGGCTTCGACGCCGCTTCGTTCTACCATCGACACCACCACGCTGGCACCCAGTTGAT
CGGCGCGAGATTTAATCGCCGCGACAATTTGCGACGGCGCGTGCAGGGCCAGACTGGAGGTGGCAACGCC
AATCAGCAACGACTGTTTGCCCGCCAGTTGTTGTGCCACGCGGTTGGGAATGTAATTCAGCTCCGCCATC
GCCGCTTCCACTTTTTCCCGCGTTTTCGCAGAAACGTGGCTGGCCTGGTTCACCACGCGGGAAACGGTCT
GATAAGAGACACCGGCATACTCTGCGACATCGTATAACGTTACTGGTTTCACATTCACCACCCTGAATTG
ACTCTCTTCCGGGCGCTATCATGCCATACCGCGAAAGGTTTTGCGCCATTCGATGGTGTCCGGGATCTCG
ACGCTCTCCCTTATGCG
